Addgene plasmid #176152: pMC-X2
Purpose: (Empty Backbone) preassembled yeast MoClo level-2 backbone with GFP dropout for genomic integration in site X-2
Depositing lab: Florian David. Depositing organization: Chalmers University of Technology. Publication: Expansion of the Yeast Modular Cloning Toolkit for CRISPR-Based Applications, Genomic Integrations and Combinatorial Libraries. Otto M, Skrekas C, Gossing M, Gustafsson J, Siewers V, David F. ACS Synth Biol. 2021 Dec 17;10(12):3461-3474. doi: 10.1021/acssynbio.1c00408. Epub 2021 Dec 3. PubMed 34860007.
Backbone
  Vector backbone: MoClo assembly
  Vector type: Yeast Expression
Growth in bacteria
  Bacterial resistance: Kanamycin, 50 μg/mL
  Growth temperature: 37°C
  Growth strain: DH5alpha
  Copy number: High Copy
Gene/Insert
  Gene/Insert name: None
Terms and licenses: Academic/Nonprofit Terms; Industry Terms: Not Available to Industry
Depositor comments: Constructed using the Yeast Modular Cloning Toolkit (Lee et al. ACS Synth Biol. 2015) from the part plasmids pYTK008, pYTK047, pYTK073, pYTK090, pMC6-spacer, pMC7-X2dw, pMC8b-X2up. Homologous region amplified from EasyClone-MarkerFree toolkit (Jessop-Fabre et al. Biotechnol J. 2016).
How to cite: pMC-X2 was a gift from Florian David (Addgene plasmid # 176152 ; http://n2t.net/addgene:176152 ; RRID:Addgene_176152)
