[The description below was written by a language model from this plasmid's Addgene catalogue record and pLannotate feature annotations shown in this document.]
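Description:
pMC-X2 is an empty, preassembled level-2 (multigene) backbone for the yeast Modular Cloning (MoClo) system, designed to deliver assembled expression cassettes into the yeast genome at the integration site designated X-2 rather than to be maintained episomally. According to the record it was built by MoClo assembly from Yeast Toolkit part plasmids together with a spacer part and two parts carrying the downstream and upstream X-2 homology regions, which were amplified from the EasyClone-MarkerFree toolkit. The plasmid is 4,322 nt long and is propagated in E. coli through a high-copy ColE1/pUC-type origin with kanamycin selection provided by the aph(3')-Ia KanR gene. No yeast origin of replication or yeast selection marker is annotated, which is consistent with an integration-only design, although the record does not explicitly say how integrants are selected. The associated toolkit is described as oriented towards CRISPR-based applications and genomic integrations.

The only payload is a dropout cassette encoding superfolder GFP, followed by the rrnB T1 and T7Te bacterial terminators. The promoter driving it is not annotated. In MoClo workflows, such a cassette acts as a placeholder and visual screen. Golden Gate assembly replaces it with the user's transcription units, so correctly assembled clones give non-fluorescent E. coli colonies while unmodified backbone remains green. The X-2 homology arms are not picked up by the automated annotation, but they presumably lie in the unannotated stretches flanking the dropout, where they would direct homologous recombination of the assembled cargo into the chromosome. The construct is therefore a starting vector for building single- or multi-gene cassettes intended for stable chromosomal integration in yeast.
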