Features (pLannotate 1.2.2; 5 found; start..end, strand, type, name):
    199..787     +  rep_origin     ori: high-copy-number ColE1/pMB1/pBR322/pUC origin of replication
   1817..2530    +  CDS            superfolder GFP: GFP variant that folds robustly even when fused to poorly folded proteins (Pédelacq et al., 2006)
   2542..2613    +  terminator     rrnB T1 terminator: transcription terminator T1 from the E. coli rrnB gene
   2629..2656    +  terminator     T7Te terminator: phage T7 early transcription terminator
   3481..4296    -  CDS            KanR: aminoglycoside phosphotransferase; aph(3')-Ia; confers resistance to kanamycin in bacteria or G418 (Geneticin®) in eukaryotes
>Addgene plasmid #176152 | pMC-X2 | addgene full sequence | sequence record 346538 | Addgene NGS Result
AAGCAGACAGTTTTATTGTTCATGATGATATATTTTTATCTTGTGCAATGTAACATCAGAGATTTTGAGA
CACAACGTGGCTTTGTTGAATAAATCGAACTTTTGCTGAGTTGAAGGATCAGTCATGACCAAAATCCCTT
AACGTGAGTTTTCGTTCCACTGAGCGTCAGACCCCGTAGAAAAGATCAAAGGATCTTCTTGAGATCCTTT
TTTTCTGCGCGTAATCTGCTGCTTGCAAACAAAAAAACCACCGCTACCAGCGGTGGTTTGTTTGCCGGAT
CAAGAGCTACCAACTCTTTTTCCGAAGGTAACTGGCTTCAGCAGAGCGCAGATACCAAATACTGTTCTTC
TAGTGTAGCCGTAGTTAGGCCACCACTTCAAGAACTCTGTAGCACCGCCTACATACCTCGCTCTGCTAAT
CCTGTTACCAGTGGCTGCTGCCAGTGGCGATAAGTCGTGTCTTACCGGGTTGGACTCAAGACGATAGTTA
CCGGATAAGGCGCAGCGGTCGGGCTGAACGGGGGGTTCGTGCACACAGCCCAGCTTGGAGCGAACGACCT
ACACCGAACTGAGATACCTACAGCGTGAGCTATGAGAAAGCGCCACGCTTCCCGAAGGGAGAAAGGCGGA
CAGGTATCCGGTAAGCGGCAGGGTCGGAACAGGAGAGCGCACGAGGGAGCTTCCAGGGGGAAACGCCTGG
TATCTTTATAGTCCTGTCGGGTTTCGCCACCTCTGACTTGAGCGTCGATTTTTGTGATGCTCGTCAGGGG
GGCGGAGCCTATGGAAAAACGCCAGCAACGCGGCCTTTTTACGGTTCCTGGCCTTTTGCTGGCCTTTTGC
TCACATGTTCTTTCCTGCGTTATCCCCTGATTCTGTGGATAACCGTGCGGCCGCCAATGCGCTGAGGGTT
TAATCGTCTATGAGGAGACTGTTAGTTGGATATCAGTAATGAGTCGAAAAAGCTCGAAATGAATGGATAT
ATTCTTTTTGCTACTGGCAACTGTTGAATATTTAATGTTAAAACAAACTAACTGAGGTATATTCGTATCT
GTATGTACACATATACTATATACAGGAAAAGATAAGCAAGAGAGAGGATATCAACTACGAGAGCGATCGA
TTATATATCAAAAGCTGTCCGCTTTGCCACCCATAATCGGCGCTTAGTTTCGGAGTTCAATCATAATTCT
ACCACCTTACACTCAACTTACTCTTTAACTCCTATAGTATAATATCGCCACTGACCCCATATTAAAAAAT
TTTTTTGCTCGATCTTCTATCCTCTTTAGGTTAATTGTCGCTGTTATTGTCTAGATTTTTTCTCGGAGAT
GGCGCATCTATTTGCCGTCAAAAGATCCTCTCATACCATATTAAGTAAATTGCCTCCATTTCTTTTTCCT
CGGGCAGAGAAACTCGCAGGCAACTTGCTCTCGAAGTGGTCACGTATTAAGTCCTCAGCGAGCTCGCCCT
GAATTCGCATCTAGACTGATGAGACGTGGTAGAGCCACAAACAGCCGGTACAAGCAACGATCTCCAGGAC
CATCTGAATCATGCGCGGATGACACGAACTCACGACGGCGATCACAGACATTAACCCACAGTACAGACAC
TGCGACAACGTGGCAATTCGTCGCAATACAACGTGAGACCGAAAGTGAAACGTGATTTCATGCGTCATTT
TGAACATTTTGTAAATCTTATTTAATAATGTGTGCGGCAATTCACATTTAATTTATGAATGTTTTCTTAA
CATCGCGGCAACTCAAGAAACGGCAGGTTCGGATCTTAGCTACTAGAGAAAGAGGAGAAATACTAGATGC
GTAAAGGCGAAGAGCTGTTCACTGGTGTCGTCCCTATTCTGGTGGAACTGGATGGTGATGTCAACGGTCA
TAAGTTTTCCGTGCGTGGCGAGGGTGAAGGTGACGCAACTAATGGTAAACTGACGCTGAAGTTCATCTGT
ACTACTGGTAAACTGCCGGTTCCTTGGCCGACTCTGGTAACGACGCTGACTTATGGTGTTCAGTGCTTTG
CTCGTTATCCGGACCATATGAAGCAGCATGACTTCTTCAAGTCCGCCATGCCGGAAGGCTATGTGCAGGA
ACGCACGATTTCCTTTAAGGATGACGGCACGTACAAAACGCGTGCGGAAGTGAAATTTGAAGGCGATACC
CTGGTAAACCGCATTGAGCTGAAAGGCATTGACTTTAAAGAGGACGGCAATATCCTGGGCCATAAGCTGG
AATACAATTTTAACAGCCACAATGTTTACATCACCGCCGATAAACAAAAAAATGGCATTAAAGCGAATTT
TAAAATTCGCCACAACGTGGAGGATGGCAGCGTGCAGCTGGCTGATCACTACCAGCAAAACACTCCAATC
GGTGATGGTCCTGTTCTGCTGCCAGACAATCACTATCTGAGCACGCAAAGCGTTCTGTCTAAAGATCCGA
ACGAGAAACGCGATCATATGGTTCTGCTGGAGTTCGTAACCGCAGCGGGCATCACGCATGGTATGGATGA
ACTGTACAAATGACCAGGCATCAAATAAAACGAAAGGCTCAGTCGAAAGACTGGGCCTTTCGTTTTATCT
GTTGTTTGTCGGTGAACGCTCTCTACTAGAGTCACACTGGCTCACCTTCGGGTGGGCCTTTCTGCGTTTA
TAGGTCTCAGCTGGAAATCTGCTCGTCAGTGGTGCTCACACTGACGAATCATGTACAGATCATACCGATG
ACTGCCTGGCGACTCACAACTAAGCAAGACAGCCGGAACCAGCGCCGGCGAACACCACTGCATATATGGC
ATATCACAACAGTCCACGTCTCAAGCAGTTACAGAGATGTTACGAACCACTAGTGCACTGCAGTACAACT
AGAGATCTATGTGAGGATCCTAACTCGAGATCGAGAGTCCTGCAGGACTAGTGCTGAGGCATTAATCCTG
CATAATCGGCCTCACAGAGGGATCCCGTTACCCATCTATGCTGAAGATTTATCATACTATTCCTCCGCTC
GTTTCTTTTTTCAGTGAGGTGTGTCGTGAAAGAAAACCCACAATTAAACTTTCAACAACCGGGCGACTAG
GAAGAGAGTAGTGGGCGCGGATGACGAAGGCTAAGGTCACTTCTTCGTTTCCTTTATTGGGGTTTCCGTG
TAGCCTTCCCCTGAATAGTGTGGGACGTTTTATGAGAAGCCGTAAGAAATAGGCAAATTGAGTTATGACA
AGTAGACATGATGCCGCAGCCTTGCCTGACTTTACGACTCCTTCATGAATAAGTTTTTCTATCGAGTTCT
TTTCCTTTTTTCGCCTTAATTAGCTCAATTAAGCCTGTCCTCACTACTTTTCTTTTTCTTATCGGCTTTG
TGCCACACCTAACCTTCGAATGCTGTTTTATTCCGTTCTTACATGGGATGGTAATGCCTTGGCGAGATTA
AGACCTCAGCGCCGAGCGGCCGCGTGTTACAACCAATTAACCAATTCTGATTAGAAAAACTCATCGAGCA
TCAAATGAAACTGCAATTTATTCATATCAGGATTATCAATACCATATTTTTGAAAAAGCCGTTTCTGTAA
TGAAGGAGAAAACTCACCGAGGCAGTTCCATAGGATGGCAAGATCCTGGTATCGGTCTGCGATTCCGACT
CGTCCAACATCAATACAACCTATTAATTTCCCCTCGTCAAAAATAAGGTTATCAAGTGAGAAATCACCAT
GAGTGACGACTGAATCCGGTGAGAATGGCAAAAGCTTATGCATTTCTTTCCAGACTTGTTCAACAGGCCA
GCCATTACGCTCGTCATCAAAATCACTCGCATCAACCAAACCGTTATTCATTCGTGATTGCGCCTGAGCG
AGGCGAAATACGCGATCGCTGTTAAAAGGACAATTACAAACAGGAATCGAATGCAACCGGCGCAGGAACA
CTGCCAGCGCATCAACAATATTTTCACCTGAATCAGGATATTCTTCTAATACCTGGAATGCTGTTTTCCC
GGGGATCGCAGTGGTGAGTAACCATGCATCATCAGGAGTACGGATAAAATGCTTGATGGTCGGAAGAGGC
ATAAATTCCGTCAGCCAGTTTAGTCTGACCATCTCATCTGTAACATCATTGGCAACGCTACCTTTGCCAT
GTTTCAGAAACAACTCTGGCGCATCGGGCTTCCCATACAATCGATAGATTGTCGCACCTGATTGCCCGAC
ATTATCGCGAGCCCATTTATACCCATATAAATCAGCATCCATGTTGGAATTTAATCGCGGCCTGGAGCAA
GACGTTTCCCGTTGAATATGGCTCATAACACCCCTTGTATTACTGTTTATGT
